LOCUS       Exported 6627 bp ds-DNA circular SYN 12-MAY-2021
DEFINITION  synthetic circular DNA
ACCESSION   .
VERSION     .
KEYWORDS    pCMV6M-Pak1 K299R
SOURCE      synthetic DNA construct
  ORGANISM  synthetic DNA construct
REFERENCE   1 (bases 1 to 6627)
  AUTHORS   Sells MA, Knaus UG, Bagrodia S, Ambrose DM, Bokoch GM, Chernoff J
  TITLE     Human p21-activated kinase (Pak1) regulates actin organization in
            mammalian cells.
  JOURNAL   Curr Biol. 1997 Mar 1. 7(3):202-10.
  PUBMED    9395435
REFERENCE   2 (bases 1 to 6627)
  AUTHORS   .
  TITLE     Direct Submission
  JOURNAL   Exported May 12, 2021 from SnapGene Server 1.1.58
            http://www.snapgene.com
FEATURES             Location/Qualifiers
     source          1..6627
                     /organism="synthetic DNA construct"
                     /mol_type="other DNA"
     enhancer        1..380
                     /label=CMV enhancer
                     /note="human cytomegalovirus immediate early enhancer"
     promoter        381..584
                     /label=CMV promoter
                     /note="human cytomegalovirus (CMV) immediate early
                     promoter"
     primer_bind     535..555
                     /label=CMV-F
                     /note="Human CMV immediate early promoter, forward primer"
     CDS             656..685
                     /codon_start=1
                     /product="Myc (human c-Myc proto-oncogene) epitope tag"
                     /label=Myc
                     /translation="EQKLISEEDL"
     CDS             complement(1230..1247)
                     /codon_start=1
                     /product="6xHis affinity tag"
                     /label=6xHis
                     /translation="HHHHHH"
     primer_bind     complement(2850..2869)
                     /label=hGH-PA-R
                     /note="Human growth hormone terminator, reverse primer"
     primer_bind     complement(3297..3317)
                     /label=pBABE 3'
                     /note="SV40 enhancer, reverse primer for pBABE vectors"
     promoter        3302..3631
                     /label=SV40 promoter
                     /note="SV40 enhancer and early promoter"
     rep_origin      3482..3617
                     /label=SV40 ori
                     /note="SV40 origin of replication"
     primer_bind     3544..3563
                     /label=SV40pro-F
                     /note="SV40 promoter/origin, forward primer"
     primer_bind     complement(3669..3688)
                     /label=T7
                     /note="T7 promoter, forward primer"
     promoter        complement(3670..3688)
                     /label=T7 promoter
                     /note="promoter for bacteriophage T7 RNA polymerase"
     primer_bind     complement(3702..3718)
                     /label=M13 rev
                     /note="common sequencing primer, one of multiple similar
                     variants"
     primer_bind     complement(3702..3718)
                     /label=M13 Reverse
                     /note="In lacZ gene. Also called M13-rev"
     primer_bind     complement(3715..3737)
                     /label=M13/pUC Reverse
                     /note="In lacZ gene"
     protein_bind    3726..3742
                     /label=lac operator
                     /bound_moiety="lac repressor encoded by lacI"
                     /note="The lac repressor binds to the lac operator to
                     inhibit transcription in E. coli. This inhibition can be
                     relieved by adding lactose or
                     isopropyl-beta-D-thiogalactopyranoside (IPTG)."
     promoter        complement(3750..3780)
                     /label=lac promoter
                     /note="promoter for the E. coli lac operon"
     protein_bind    3795..3816
                     /label=CAP binding site
                     /bound_moiety="E. coli catabolite activator protein"
                     /note="CAP binding activates transcription in the presence
                     of cAMP."
     primer_bind     complement(3933..3950)
                     /label=L4440
                     /note="L4440 vector, forward primer"
     rep_origin      complement(4104..4692)
                     /direction=LEFT
                     /label=ori
                     /note="high-copy-number ColE1/pMB1/pBR322/pUC origin of
                     replication"
     primer_bind     complement(4184..4203)
                     /label=pBR322ori-F
                     /note="pBR322 origin, forward primer"
     CDS             complement(4863..5723)
                     /codon_start=1
                     /gene="bla"
                     /product="beta-lactamase"
                     /label=AmpR
                     /note="confers resistance to ampicillin, carbenicillin, and
                     related antibiotics"
                     /translation="MSIQHFRVALIPFFAAFCLPVFAHPETLVKVKDAEDQLGARVGYI
                     ELDLNSGKILESFRPEERFPMMSTFKVLLCGAVLSRIDAGQEQLGRRIHYSQNDLVEYS
                     PVTEKHLTDGMTVRELCSAAITMSDNTAANLLLTTIGGPKELTAFLHNMGDHVTRLDRW
                     EPELNEAIPNDERDTTMPVAMATTLRKLLTGELLTLASRQQLIDWMEADKVAGPLLRSA
                     LPAGWFIADKSGAGERGSRGIIAALGPDGKPSRIVVIYTTGSQATMDERNRQIAEIGAS
                     LIKHW"
     primer_bind     5486..5505
                     /label=Amp-R
                     /note="Ampicillin resistance gene, reverse primer"
     promoter        complement(5724..5828)
                     /gene="bla"
                     /label=AmpR promoter
     rep_origin      5855..6310
                     /direction=RIGHT
                     /label=f1 ori
                     /note="f1 bacteriophage origin of replication; arrow
                     indicates direction of (+) strand synthesis"
     primer_bind     complement(5942..5961)
                     /label=F1ori-R
                     /note="F1 origin, reverse primer"
     primer_bind     6152..6173
                     /label=F1ori-F
                     /note="F1 origin, forward primer"
     primer_bind     6436..6458
                     /label=M13/pUC Forward
                     /note="In lacZ gene"
     primer_bind     6450..6467
                     /label=M13 Forward
                     /note="In lacZ gene. Also called M13-F20 or M13 (-21)
                     Forward"
     primer_bind     6451..6467
                     /label=M13 fwd
                     /note="common sequencing primer, one of multiple similar
                     variants"
ORIGIN
        1 gacattgatt attgactagt tattaatagt aatcaattac ggggtcatta gttcatagcc
       61 catatatgga gttccgcgtt acataactta cggtaaatgg cccgcctggc tgaccgccca
      121 acgacccccg cccattgacg tcaataatga cgtatgttcc catagtaacg ccaataggga
      181 ctttccattg acgtcaatgg gtggagtatt tacggtaaac tgcccacttg gcagtacatc
      241 aagtgtatca tatgccaagt ccgcccccta ttgacgtcaa tgacggtaaa tggcccgcct
      301 ggcattatgc ccagtacatg accttacggg actttcctac ttggcagtac atctacgtat
      361 tagtcatcgc tattaccatg gtgatgcggt tttggcagta caccaatggg cgtggatagc
      421 ggtttgactc acggggattt ccaagtctcc accccattga cgtcaatggg agtttgtttt
      481 ggcaccaaaa tcaacgggac tttccaaaat gtcgtaataa ccccgccccg ttgacgcaaa
      541 tgggcggtag gcgtgtacgg tgggaggtct atataagcag agctcgttta gtgaaccgtc
      601 agaattaatt cagatctggt accacgcgta tcgataagct tcgatcgtcg acatggaaca
      661 gaaactcatc tctgaagagg atctgtctag aggatccatg tcaaataacg gcctagacat
      721 tcaagacaaa cccccagccc ctccgatgag aaataccagc actatgattg gagccggcag
      781 caaagatgct ggaaccctaa accatggttc taaacctctg cctccaaacc cagaggagaa
      841 gaaaaagaag gaccgatttt accgatccat tttacctgga gataaaacaa ataaaaagaa
      901 agagaaagag cggccagaga tttctctccc ttcagatttt gaacacacaa ttcatgtcgg
      961 ttttgatgct gtcacagggg agtttacggg aatgccagag cagtgggccc gcttgcttca
     1021 gacatcaaat atcactaagt cggagcagaa gaaaaacccg caggctgttc tggatgtgtt
     1081 ggagttttac aactcgaaga agacatccaa cagccagaaa tacatgagct ttacagataa
     1141 gtcagctgag gattacaatt cttctaatgc cttgaatgtg aaggctgtgt ctgagactcc
     1201 tgcagtgcca ccagtttcag aagatgagga tgatgatgat gatgatgcta ccccaccacc
     1261 agtgattgct ccacgcccag agcacacaaa atctgtatac acacggtctg tgattgaacc
     1321 acttcctgtc actccaactc gggacgtggc tacatctccc atttcaccta ctgaaaataa
     1381 caccactcca ccagatgctt tgacccggaa tactgagaag cagaagaaga agcctaaaat
     1441 gtctgatgag gagatcttgg agaaattacg aagcatagtg agtgtgggcg atcctaagaa
     1501 gaaatataca cggtttgaga agattggaca aggtgcttca ggcaccgtgt acacagcaat
     1561 ggatgtggcc acaggacagg aggtcgcgat taggcagatg aatcttcagc agcagcccaa
     1621 gaaagagctg attattaatg agatcctggt catgagggaa aacaagaacc caaacattgt
     1681 gaattacttg gacagttacc tcgtgggaga tgagctgtgg gttgttatgg aatacttggc
     1741 tggaggctcc ttgacagatg tggtgacaga aacttgcatg gatgaaggcc aaattgcagc
     1801 tgtgtgccgt gagtgtctgc aggctctgga gttcttgcat tcgaaccagg tcattcacag
     1861 agacatcaag agtgacaata ttctgttggg aatggatggc tctgtcaagc taactgactt
     1921 tggattctgt gcacagataa ccccagagca gagcaaacgg agcaccatgg taggaacccc
     1981 atactggatg gcaccagagg ttgtgacacg aaaggcctat gggcccaagg ttgacatctg
     2041 gtccctgggc atcatggcca tcgaaatgat tgaaggggag cctccatacc tcaatgaaaa
     2101 ccctctgaga gccttgtacc tcattgccac caatgggacc ccagaacttc agaacccaga
     2161 gaagctgtca gctatcttcc gggactttct gaaccgctgt ctcgagatgg atgtggagaa
     2221 gagaggttca gctaaagagc tgatacagca tcaattcctg aagattgcca agcccctctc
     2281 cagcctcact ccactgattg ctgcagctaa ggaggcaaca aagaacaatc actaaaacca
     2341 cactcacccc agcctcattg tgccaagcct tctgtgagat aaatgcacat ttcagaaatt
     2401 ccaactcctg atgccctctt ctccttgcct tgcttctccc atttcctgat ctagcactcc
     2461 tcaagacttt gatccttgga aaccgtgtgt ccagcattga agagaactgc aactgaatga
     2521 ctaatcagat gatggccatt tctaaataag gaatttcctc ccaattcatg gatatgaggg
     2581 tggtttatga ttaagggttt atataaataa atgtttctag tcttccgggc cttcgtggcc
     2641 tcgaggaatt ccgtggcatc cctgtgaccc ctccccagtg cctctcctgg ccctggaagt
     2701 tgccactcca gtgcccacca gccttgtcct aataaaatta agttgcatca ttttgtctga
     2761 ctaggtgtcc ttctataata ttatggggtg gaggggggtg gtatggagca aggggcaagt
     2821 tgggaagaca acctgtaggg cctgcggggt ctattgggaa ccaagctgga gtgcagtggc
     2881 acaatcttgg ctcactgcaa tctccgcctc ctgggttcaa gcgattctcc tgcctcagcc
     2941 tcccgagttg ttgggattcc aggcatgcat gaccaggctc agctaatttt tgtttttttg
     3001 gtagagacgg ggtttcacca tattggccag gctggtctcc aactcctaat ctcaggtgat
     3061 ctacccacct tggcctccca aattgctggg attacaggcg tgaaccactg ctcccttccc
     3121 tgtccttctg attttaaaat aactatacca gcaggaggac gtccagacac agcataggct
     3181 acctggccat gcccaaccgg tgggacattt gagttgcttg cttggcactg tcctctcatg
     3241 cgttgggtcc actcagtaga tgcctgttga attgggtacg cggccagctt ggctgtggaa
     3301 tgtgtgtcag ttagggtgtg gaaagtcccc aggctcccca gcaggcagaa gtatgcaaag
     3361 catgcatctc aattagtcag caaccaggtg tggaaagtcc ccaggctccc cagcaggcag
     3421 aagtatgcaa agcatgcatc tcaattagtc agcaaccata gtcccgcccc taactccgcc
     3481 catcccgccc ctaactccgc ccagttccgc ccattctccg ccccatggct gactaatttt
     3541 ttttatttat gcagaggccg aggccgcctc ggcctctgag ctattccaga agtagtgagg
     3601 aggctttttt ggaggcctag gcttttgcaa aaagctcctc gaggaactga aaaaccagaa
     3661 agttaattcc ctatagtgag tcgtattaaa ttcgtaatca tgtcatagct gtttcctgtg
     3721 tgaaattgtt atccgctcac aattccacac aacatacgag ccggaagcat aaagtgtaaa
     3781 gcctggggtg cctaatgagt gagctaactc acattaattg cgttgcgctc actgcccgct
     3841 ttccagtcgg gaaacctgtc gtgccagctg cattaatgaa tcggccaacg cgcggggaga
     3901 ggcggtttgc gtattgggcg ctcttccgct tcctcgctca ctgactcgct gcgctcggtc
     3961 gttcggctgc ggcgagcggt atcagctcac tcaaaggcgg taatacggtt atccacagaa
     4021 tcaggggata acgcaggaaa gaacatgtga gcaaaaggcc agcaaaaggc caggaaccgt
     4081 aaaaaggccg cgttgctggc gtttttccat aggctccgcc cccctgacga gcatcacaaa
     4141 aatcgacgct caagtcagag gtggcgaaac ccgacaggac tataaagata ccaggcgttt
     4201 ccccctggaa gctccctcgt gcgctctcct gttccgaccc tgccgcttac cggatacctg
     4261 tccgcctttc tcccttcggg aagcgtggcg ctttctcata gctcacgctg taggtatctc
     4321 agttcggtgt aggtcgttcg ctccaagctg ggctgtgtgc acgaaccccc cgttcagccc
     4381 gaccgctgcg ccttatccgg taactatcgt cttgagtcca acccggtaag acacgactta
     4441 tcgccactgg cagcagccac tggtaacagg attagcagag cgaggtatgt aggcggtgct
     4501 acagagttct tgaagtggtg gcctaactac ggctacacta gaagaacagt atttggtatc
     4561 tgcgctctgc tgaagccagt taccttcgga aaaagagttg gtagctcttg atccggcaaa
     4621 caaaccaccg ctggtagcgg tggttttttt gtttgcaagc agcagattac gcgcagaaaa
     4681 aaaggatctc aagaagatcc tttgatcttt tctacggggt ctgacgctca gtggaacgaa
     4741 aactcacgtt aagggatttt ggtcatgaga ttatcaaaaa ggatcttcac ctagatcctt
     4801 ttaaattaaa aatgaagttt taaatcaatc taaagtatat atgagtaaac ttggtctgac
     4861 agttaccaat gcttaatcag tgaggcacct atctcagcga tctgtctatt tcgttcatcc
     4921 atagttgcct gactccccgt cgtgtagata actacgatac gggagggctt accatctggc
     4981 cccagtgctg caatgatacc gcgagaccca cgctcaccgg ctccagattt atcagcaata
     5041 aaccagccag ccggaagggc cgagcgcaga agtggtcctg caactttatc cgcctccatc
     5101 cagtctatta attgttgccg ggaagctaga gtaagtagtt cgccagttaa tagtttgcgc
     5161 aacgttgttg ccattgctac aggcatcgtg gtgtcacgct cgtcgtttgg tatggcttca
     5221 ttcagctccg gttcccaacg atcaaggcga gttacatgat cccccatgtt gtgcaaaaaa
     5281 gcggttagct ccttcggtcc tccgatcgtt gtcagaagta agttggccgc agtgttatca
     5341 ctcatggtta tggcagcact gcataattct cttactgtca tgccatccgt aagatgcttt
     5401 tctgtgactg gtgagtactc aaccaagtca ttctgagaat agtgtatgcg gcgaccgagt
     5461 tgctcttgcc cggcgtcaat acgggataat accgcgccac atagcagaac tttaaaagtg
     5521 ctcatcattg gaaaacgttc ttcggggcga aaactctcaa ggatcttacc gctgttgaga
     5581 tccagttcga tgtaacccac tcgtgcaccc aactgatctt cagcatcttt tactttcacc
     5641 agcgtttctg ggtgagcaaa aacaggaagg caaaatgccg caaaaaaggg aataagggcg
     5701 acacggaaat gttgaatact catactcttc ctttttcaat attattgaag catttatcag
     5761 ggttattgtc tcatgagcgg atacatattt gaatgtattt agaaaaataa acaaataggg
     5821 gttccgcgca catttccccg aaaagtgcca cctgnnnnnn nnnnnnnnnn nnnnnnnnnn
     5881 nnnnnnnnnn nnnnnnnnnn nnnnnnnnnn nnnnnnnnnn nnnnnnnnnn nnnnnnnnnn
     5941 nnnnnnnnnn nnnnnnnnnn nnnnnnnnnn nnnnnnnncn nnnnnnnnnn nnnnnnnnnn
     6001 nnnnnnnnnn nnnnnnnnnn nnnnnnnnnn nnnnnnnnnn nnnnnnnnnn nnnnnnnnnn
     6061 nnnnnnnnnn annnnnnnnn nnnnnnnnnn nnnnnnnnnn nnnnnnnnnn nnnnnnnnnn
     6121 cctttgacgt tggagtccac gttctttaat agtggactct tgttccaaac tggaacaaca
     6181 ctcaacccta tctcggtcta ttcttttgat ttataaggga ttttgccgat ttcggcctat
     6241 tggttaaaaa atgagctgat ttaacaaaaa tttaacgcga attttaacaa aatattaacg
     6301 cttacaattt ccattcgcca ttcaggctgc gcaactgttg ggaagggcga tcggtgcggg
     6361 cctcttcgct attacgccag ctggcgaaag ggggatgtgc tgcaaggcga ttaagttggg
     6421 taacgccagg gttttcccag tcacgacgtt gtaaaacgac ggccagtgcc aagctgatct
     6481 atacattgaa tcaatattgg caattagcca tattagtcat tggttatata gcataaatca
     6541 atattggcta ttggccattg catacgttgt atctatatca taatatgtac atttatattg
     6601 gctcatgtcc aatatgaccg ccatgtt
//
