[The description below was written by a language model from this plasmid's Addgene catalogue record and the feature table of its GenBank file.]
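Description:
pCMV6M-Pak1 K299R is a mammalian expression plasmid built on the pCMV6 backbone (about 4.9 kb) that carries an approximately 2 kb human PAK1 (p21-activated kinase 1) cDNA cloned between SalI and EcoRI sites, both of which are retained. The held sequence record is a 6,627 bp circle. In bacteria the plasmid replicates from a high-copy ColE1/pUC-type origin and is selected with ampicillin through the bla (AmpR) gene. An f1 origin is also present, along with lac promoter/operator remnants, a T7 promoter and M13 primer sites inherited from the cloning vector. No mammalian selection marker is annotated, which suggests transient rather than stable expression.

Expression is driven by the human cytomegalovirus immediate-early enhancer and promoter. A Myc epitope tag lies just downstream and is fused to the N terminus of Pak1 for detection of the protein. A primer site for the human growth hormone terminator downstream of the insert suggests that an hGH polyadenylation region ends the transcript, though this region is not annotated as a feature. An SV40 enhancer/early promoter containing the SV40 origin would allow episomal amplification in cells expressing large T antigen. The Pak1 coding sequence itself is not annotated in the feature table, and the short reverse-strand "6xHis" feature falling within the insert region is probably an automated match rather than a functional tag.

The K299R substitution makes Pak1 catalytically inactive, so the construct serves as a kinase-dead control or comparator, as in the associated study of Pak1 regulation of actin organisation in mammalian cells. The depositor's reference sequence lacks K299R, but repository sequencing confirmed it. The clone also carries a long-standing L516I change and possibly G401S, neither of which the depositor expects to affect function.
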