Addgene plasmid #12210: pCMV6M-Pak1 K299R
Depositing lab: Jonathan Chernoff. Depositing organization: Institute for Cancer Research d/b/a the Research Institute of Fox Chase Cancer Center. Publication: Human p21-activated kinase (Pak1) regulates actin organization in mammalian cells. Sells MA, Knaus UG, Bagrodia S, Ambrose DM, Bokoch GM, Chernoff J. Curr Biol. 1997 Mar 1. 7(3):202-10. 10.1016/S0960-9822(97)70091-5 PubMed 9395435.
Backbone
  Vector backbone: pCMV6
  Backbone size w/o insert (bp): 4900
  Vector type: Mammalian Expression
Growth in bacteria
  Bacterial resistance: Ampicillin, 100 μg/mL
  Growth temperature: 37°C
  Growth strain: DH5alpha
  Copy number: High Copy
Gene/Insert
  Gene/Insert name: Pak1
  Species: H. sapiens (human)
  Insert size (bp): 2000
  Mutation: Catalytically inactive Pak1: K299R
  Entrez Gene: PAK1 (a.k.a. IDDMSSD, PAKalpha, alpha-PAK, p65-PAK)
  Tag / fusion protein: Myc (N terminal on insert)
  Cloning method: Restriction Enzyme; 5′ cloning site SalI (not destroyed); 3′ cloning site EcoRI (not destroyed)
  Sequencing primers: 5′ CTCGTTTAGTGAACCGTCAG; 3′ GGAACTTCCAAGGCCAGGA
Terms and licenses: Academic/Nonprofit Terms; Industry Terms: Not Available to Industry
Depositor comments: Please note that the reference sequence from the depositor does not have the K299R mutation. Addgene has sequenced this plasmid and verified this mutation. There is also an additional mutation in this plasmid - L516I. The L516I mutation, or SNP, has been present from the very beginning (~1995). The crystal structure of Pak1 uses this clone, so it is present there too. The depositor does not think it affects function in any way. Pak1 may contain a G401S mutation. Depositor states that this mutation should not affect plasmid function.
How to cite: pCMV6M-Pak1 K299R was a gift from Jonathan Chernoff (Addgene plasmid # 12210 ; http://n2t.net/addgene:12210 ; RRID:Addgene_12210)
