>Addgene plasmid #12210 | pCMV6M-Pak1 K299R | depositor partial sequence | sequence record 7249 | Author sequence
GGATCCATGTCAAATAACGGCCTAGACATTCAAGACAAACCCCCAGCCCCTCCGATGAGAAATACCAGCA
CTATGATTGGAGTCGGCAGCAAAGATGCTGGAACCCTAAACCATGGTTCTAAACCTCTGCCTCCAAACCC
AGAGGAGAAGAAAAAGAAGGACCGATTTTACCGATCCATTTTACCTGGAGATAAAACAAATAAAAAGAAA
GAGAAAGAGCGGCCAGAGATTTCTCTCCCTTCAGATTTTGAACACACAATTCATGTCGGTTTTGATGCTG
TCACAGGGGAGTTTACGGGAATGCCAGAGCAGTGGGCCCGCTTGCTTCAGACATCAAATATCACTAAGTC
GGAGCAGAAGAAAAACCCGCAGGCTGTTCTGGATGTGTTGGAGTTTTACAACTCGAAGAAGACATCCAAC
AGCCAGAAATACATGAGCTTTACAGATAAGTCAGCTGAGGATTACAATTCTTCTAATGCCTTGAATGTGA
AGGCTGTGTCTGAGACTCCTGCAGTGCCACCAGTTTCAGAAGATGAGGATGATGATGATGATGATGCTAC
CCCACCACCAGTGATTGCTCCACGCCCAGAGCACACAAAATCTGTATACACACGGTCTGTGATTGAACCA
CTTCCTGTCACTCCAACTCGGGACGTGGCTACATCTCCCATTTCACCTACTGAAAATAACACCACTCCAC
CAGATGCTTTGACCCGGAATACTGAGAAGCAGAAGAAGAAGCCTAAAATGTCTGATGAGGAGATCTTGGA
GAAATTACGAAGCATAGTGAGTGTGGGCGATCCTAAGAAGAAATATACACGGTTTGAGAAGATTGGACAA
GGTGCTTCAGGCACCGTGTACACAGCAATGGATGTGGCCACAGGACAGGAGGTCGCGATTAAGCAGATGA
ATCTTCAGCAGCAGCCCAAGAAAGAGCTGATTATTAATGAGATCCTGGTCATGAGGGAAAACAAGAACCC
AAACATTGTGAATTACTTGGACAGTTACCTCGTGGGAGATGAGCTGTGGGTTGTTATGGAATACTTGGCT
GGAGGCTCCTTGACAGATGTGGTGACAGAAACTTGCATGGATGAAGGCCAAATTGCAGCTGTGTGCCGTG
AGTGTCTGCAGGCTCTGGAGTTCTTGCATTCGAACCAGGTCATTCACAGAGACATCAAGAGTGACAATAT
TCTGTTGGGAATGGATGGCTCTGTCAAGCTAACTGACTTTGGATTCTGTGCACAGATAACCCCAGAGCAG
AGCAAACGGAGCACCATGGTAGGAACCCCATACTGGATGGCACCAGAGGTTGTGACACGAAAGGCCTATG
GGCCCAAGGTTGACATCTGGTCCCTGGGCATCATGGCCATCGAAATGATTGAAGGGGAGCCTCCATACCT
CAATGAAAACCCTCTGAGAGCCTTGTACCTCATTGCCACCAATGGGACCCCAGAACTTCAGAACCCAGAG
AAGCTGTCAGCTATCTTCCGGGACTTTCTGAACCGCTGTCTCGAGATGGATGTGGAGAAGAGAGGTTCAG
CTAAAGAGCTGCTACAGCATCAATTCCTGAAGATTGCCAAGCCCCTCTCCAGCCTCACTCCACTGATTGC
TGCAGCTAAGGAGGCAACAAAGAACAATCACTAAAACCACACTCACCCCAGCCTCATTGTGCCAAGCTCT
GTGAGATAAATGCACATTTCAGAAATTCCAACTCCTGATGCCCTCTTCTCCTTGCCTTGCTTCTCCCATT
TCCTGATCTAGCACTCCTCAAGACTTTGATCCTTGGAAACCGTGTGTCCAGCATTGAAGAGAACTGCAAC
TGAATGACTAATCAGATGATGGCCATTTCTAAATAAGGAATTTCCTCCCAATTCATGGATATGAGGGTGG
TTTATGATTAAGGGTTTATATAAATAAATGTTTCTAGTCTT
