>Addgene plasmid #12210 | pCMV6M-Pak1 K299R | addgene partial sequence | sequence record 18828 | 12210 with hGH-pA-R
CCACTTGCCCTTGCTCCATACCACCCCCCTCCACCCCATAATATTATAGAAGGACACCTAGTCAGACAAA
ATGATGCAACTTAATTTTATTAGGACAAGGCTGGTGGGCACTGGAGTGGCAACTTCCAGGGCCAGGAGAG
GCACTGGGGAGGGGTCACAGGGATGCCACGGAATTCCTCGAGGCCACGAAGGCCCGGAAGACTAGAAACA
TTTATTTATATAAACCCTTAATCATAAACCACCCTCATATCCATGAATTGGGAGGAAATTCCTTATTTAG
AAATGGCCATCATCTGATTAGTCATTCAGTTGCAGTTCTCTTCAATGCTGGACACACGGTTTCCAAGGAT
CAAAGTCTTGAGGAGTGCTAGATCAGGAAATGGGAGAAGCAAGGCAAGGAGAAGAGGGCATCAGGAGTTG
GAATTTCTGAAATGTGCATTTATCTCACAGAAGGCTTGGCACAATGAGGCTGGGGTGAGTGTGGTTTTAG
TGATTGTTCTTTGTTGCCTCCTTAGCTGCAGCAATCAGTGGAGTGAGGCTGGAGAGGGGCTTGGCAATCT
TCAGGAATTGATGCTGTATCAGCTCTTTAGCTGAACCTCTCTTCTCCACATCCATCTCGAGACAGCGGTT
CAGAAAGTCCCGGAAGATAGCTGACAGCTTCTCTGGGTTCTGAAGTTCTGGGGTCCCATTGGTGGCAATG
AGGTACAAGGCTCTCAGAGGGTTTTCATTGAGGTATGGAGGCTCCCCTTCAATCATTTCGATGGCCATGA
TGCCCAGGGACCA
