>Addgene plasmid #12210 | pCMV6M-Pak1 K299R | addgene partial sequence | sequence record 18829 | 12210 with hPak1-F 5'-CGTGGCTACATCTCCCATTT
GATGCTTTGACCCGGAATACTGAGAAGCAGAAGAAGAAGCCTAAAATGTCTGATGAGGAGATCTTGGAGA
AATTACGAAGCATAGTGAGTGTGGGCGATCCTAAGAAGAAATATACACGGTTTGAGAAGATTGGACAAGG
TGCTTCAGGCACCGTGTACACAGCAATGGATGTGGCCACAGGACAGGAGGTCGCGATTAGGCAGATGAAT
CTTCAGCAGCAGCCCAAGAAAGAGCTGATTATTAATGAGATCCTGGTCATGAGGGAAAACAAGAACCCAA
ACATTGTGAATTACTTGGACAGTTACCTCGTGGGAGATGAGCTGTGGGTTGTTATGGAATACTTGGCTGG
AGGCTCCTTGACAGATGTGGTGACAGAAACTTGCATGGATGAAGGCCAAATTGCAGCTGTGTGCCGTGAG
TGTCTGCAGGCTCTGGAGTTCTTGCATTCGAACCAGGTCATTCACAGAGACATCAAGAGTGACAATATTC
TGTTGGGAATGGATGGCTCTGTCAAGCTAACTGACTTTGGATTCTGTGCACAGATAACCCCAGAGCAGAG
CAAACGGAGCACCATGGTAGGAACCCCATACTGGATGGCACCAGAGGTTGTGACACGAAAGGCCTATGGG
CCCAAGGTTGACATCTGGTCCCTGGGCATCATGGCCATCGAAATGATTGAAGGGGAGCCTCCATACCTCA
ATGAAAACCCTCTGAGAGCCTTGTACCTCATTGCCACCAATGGGACCCCAGAACTTCA
